>Addgene plasmid #215894 | pcDNA5-TRBP-L326A/V336A/H338A | addgene full sequence | sequence record 438211 | Addgene NGS Result
GACGGATCGGGAGATCTCCCGATCCCCTATGGTGCACTCTCAGTACAATCTGCTCTGATGCCGCATAGTT
AAGCCAGTATCTGCTCCCTGCTTGTGTGTTGGAGGTCGCTGAGTAGTGCGCGAGCAAAATTTAAGCTACA
ACAAGGCAAGGCTTGACCGACAATTGCATGAAGAATCTGCTTAGGGTTAGGCGTTTTGCGCTGCTTCGCG
ATGTACGGGCCAGATATACGCGTTGACATTGATTATTGACTAGTTATTAATAGTAATCAATTACGGGGTC
ATTAGTTCATAGCCCATATATGGAGTTCCGCGTTACATAACTTACGGTAAATGGCCCGCCTGGCTGACCG
CCCAACGACCCCCGCCCATTGACGTCAATAATGACGTATGTTCCCATAGTAACGCCAATAGGGACTTTCC
ATTGACGTCAATGGGTGGAGTATTTACGGTAAACTGCCCACTTGGCAGTACATCAAGTGTATCATATGCC
AAGTACGCCCCCTATTGACGTCAATGACGGTAAATGGCCCGCCTGGCATTATGCCCAGTACATGACCTTA
TGGGACTTTCCTACTTGGCAGTACATCTACGTATTAGTCATCGCTATTACCATGGTGATGCGGTTTTGGC
AGTACATCAATGGGCGTGGATAGCGGTTTGACTCACGGGGATTTCCAAGTCTCCACCCCATTGACGTCAA
TGGGAGTTTGTTTTGGCACCAAAATCAACGGGACTTTCCAAAATGTCGTAACAACTCCGCCCCATTGACG
CAAATGGGCGGTAGGCGTGTACGGTGGGAGGTCTATATAAGCAGAGCTCTCCCTATCAGTGATAGAGATC
TCCCTATCAGTGATAGAGATCGTCGACGAGCTCGTTTAGTGAACCGTCAGATCGCCTGGAGACGCCATCC
ACGCTGTTTTGACCTCCATAGAAGACACCGGGACCGATCCAGCCTCCGGACTCTAGCGTTTCCACCGCGG
TGGCGGCCGCCACCATGGATTACAAGGATGACGACGACGATAAGTACCCATACGATGTTCCAGATTACGC
TGCTAGCATGAGTGAAGAGGAGCAAGGCTCCGGCACTACCACGGGCTGCGGGCTGCCTAGTATAGAGCAA
ATGCTGGCCGCCAACCCAGGCAAGACCCCGATCAGCCTTCTGCAGGAGTATGGGACCAGAATAGGGAAGA
CGCCTGTGTACGACCTTCTCAAAGCCGAGGGCCAAGCCCACCAGCCTAATTTCACCTTCCGGGTCACCGT
TGGCGACACCAGCTGCACTGGTCAGGGCCCCAGCAAGAAGGCAGCCAAGCACAAGGCAGCTGAGGTGGCC
CTCAAACACCTCAAAGGGGGGAGCATGCTGGAGCCGGCCCTGGAGGACAGCAGTTCTTTTTCTCCCCTAG
ACTCTTCACTGCCTGAGGACATTCCGGTTTTTACTGCTGCAGCAGCTGCTACCCCAGTTCCATCTGTAGT
CCTAACCAGGAGCCCCCCCATGGAACTGCAGCCCCCTGTCTCCCCTCAGCAGTCTGAGTGCAACCCCGTT
GGTGCTCTGCAGGAGCTGGTGGTGCAGAAAGGCTGGCGGTTGCCGGAGTACACAGTGACCCAGGAGTCTG
GGCCAGCCCACCGCAAAGAATTCACCATGACCTGTCGAGTGGAGCGTTTCATTGAGATTGGGAGTGGCAC
TTCCAAAAAATTGGCAAAGCGGAATGCGGCGGCCAAAATGCTGCTTCGAGTGCACACGGTGCCTCTGGAT
GCCCGGGATGGCAATGAGGTGGAGCCTGATGATGACCACTTCTCCATTGGTGTGGGCTCCCGCCTGGATG
GTCTTCGAAACCGGGGCCCAGGTTGCACCTGGGATTCTCTACGAAATTCAGTAGGAGAGAAGATCCTGTC
CCTCCGCAGTTGCTCCCTGGGCTCCCTGGGTGCCCTGGGCCCTGCCTGCTGCCGTGTCCTCAGTGAGCTC
TCTGAGGAGCAGGCCTTTCACGTCAGCTACCTGGATATTGAGGAGCTGAGCCTGAGTGGACTCTGCCAGT
GCGCAGTGGAACTGTCCACCCAGCCGGCCACTGCATGTGCAGGCTCTGCAACCACCAGGGAGGCAGCCCG
TGGTGAGGCTGCCCGCCGTGCCCTGCAGTACCTCAAGATCATGGCAGGCAGCAAGTGAAAGCTTATCGAT
ACCGTCGACCTCGAGGGGGGGCCCGGTACCTTAATTAATTAAGGTACCAGGTAAGTGTACCCAATTCGCC
CTATAGTGAGTCGTATTACAATTCACTCGAAACCCGCTGATCAGCCTCGACTGTGCCTTCTAGTTGCCAG
CCATCTGTTGTTTGCCCCTCCCCCGTGCCTTCCTTGACCCTGGAAGGTGCCACTCCCACTGTCCTTTCCT
AATAAAATGAGGAAATTGCATCGCATTGTCTGAGTAGGTGTCATTCTATTCTGGGGGGTGGGGTGGGGCA
GGACAGCAAGGGGGAGGATTGGGAAGACAATAGCAGGCATGCTGGGGATGCGGTGGGCTCTATGGCTTCT
GAGGCGGAAAGAACCAGCTGGGGCTCTAGGGGGTATCCCC
[124 nt withheld, positions 2561-2684]
C
[91 nt withheld, positions 2686-2776]
AGGGTGATGGTTCACGTACCTAGAAGTTCCTATTCCGAAGTTCCTATTCTCTAGAAAGTATAGGAACTTC
CTTGGCCAAAAAGCCTGAACTCACCGCGACGTCTGTCGAGAAGTTTCTGATCGAAAAGTTCGACAGCGTC
TCCGACCTGATGCAGCTCTCGGAGGGCGAAGAATCTCGTGCTTTCAGCTTCGATGTAGGAGGGCGTGGAT
ATGTCCTGCGGGTAAATAGCTGCGCCGATGGTTTCTACAAAGATCGTTATGTTTATCGGCACTTTGCATC
GGCCGCGCTCCCGATTCCGGAAGTGCTTGACATTGGGGAATTCAGCGAGAGCCTGACCTATTGCATCTCC
CGCCGTGCACAGGGTGTCACGTTGCAAGACCTGCCTGAAACCGAACTGCCCGCTGTTCTGCAGCCGGTCG
CGGAGGCCATGGATGCGATCGCTGCGGCCGATCTTAGCCAGACGAGCGGGTTCGGCCCATTCGGACCGCA
AGGAATCGGTCAATACACTACATGGCGTGATTTCATATGCGCGATTGCTGATCCCCATGTGTATCACTGG
CAAACTGTGATGGACGACACCGTCAGTGCGTCCGTCGCGCAGGCTCTCGATGAGCTGATGCTTTGGGCCG
AGGACTGCCCCGAAGTCCGGCACCTCGTGCACGCGGATTTCGGCTCCAACAATGTCCTGACGGACAATGG
CCGCATAACAGCGGTCATTGACTGGAGCGAGGCGATGTTCGGGGATTCCCAATACGAGGTCGCCAACATC
TTCTTCTGGAGGCCGTGGTTGGCTTGTATGGAGCAGCAGACGCGCTACTTCGAGCGGAGGCATCCGGAGC
TTGCAGGATCGCCGCGGCTCCGGGCGTATATGCTCCGCATTGGTCTTGACCAACTCTATCAGAGCTTGGT
TGACGGCAATTTCGATGATGCAGCTTGGGCGCAGGGTCGATGCGACGCAATCGTCCGATCCGGAGCCGGG
ACTGTCGGGCGTACACAAATCGCCCGCAGAAGCGCGGCCGTCTGGACCGATGGCTGTGTAGAAGTACTCG
CCGATAGTGGAAACCGACGCCCCAGCACTCGTCCGAGGGCAAAGGAATAGCACGTACTACGAGATTTCGA
TTCCACCGCCGCCTTCTATGAAAGGTTGGGCTTCGGAATCGTTTTCCGGGACGCCGGCTGGATGATCCTC
CAGCGCGGGGATCTCATGCTGGAGTTCTTCGCCCACCCCAACTTGTTTATTGCAGCTTATAATGGTTACA
AATAAAGCAATAGCATCACAAATTTCACAAATAAAGCATTTTTTTCACTGCATTCTAGTTGTGGTTTGTC
CAAACTCATCAATGTATCTTATCATGTCTGTATACCGTCGACCTCTAGCTAGAGCTTGGCGTAATCATGG
TCATAGCTGTTTCCTGTGTGAAATTGTTATCCGCTCACAATTCCACACAACATACGAGCCGGAAGCATAA
AGTGTAAAGCCTGGGGTGCCTAATGAGTGAGCTAACTCACATTAATTGCGTTGCGCTCACTGCCCGCTTT
CCAGTCGGGAAACCTGTCGTGCCAGCTGCATTAATGAATCGGCCAACGCGCGGGGAGAGGCGGTTTGCGT
ATTGGGCGCTCTTCCGCTTCCTCGCTCACTGACTCGCTGCGCTCGGTCGTTCGGCTGCGGCGAGCGGTAT
CAGCTCACTCAAAGGCGGTAATACGGTTATCCACAGAATCAGGGGATAACGCAGGAAAGAACATGTGAGC
AAAAGGCCAGCAAAAGGCCAGGAACCGTAAAAAGGCCGCGTTGCTGGCGTTTTTCCATAGGCTCCGCCCC
CCTGACGAGCATCACAAAAATCGACGCTCAAGTCAGAGGTGGCGAAACCCGACAGGACTATAAAGATACC
AGGCGTTTCCCCCTGGAAGCTCCCTCGTGCGCTCTCCTGTTCCGACCCTGCCGCTTACCGGATACCTGTC
CGCCTTTCTCCCTTCGGGAAGCGTGGCGCTTTCTCATAGCTCACGCTGTAGGTATCTCAGTTCGGTGTAG
GTCGTTCGCTCCAAGCTGGGCTGTGTGCACGAACCCCCCGTTCAGCCCGACCGCTGCGCCTTATCCGGTA
ACTATCGTCTTGAGTCCAACCCGGTAAGACACGACTTATCGCCACTGGCAGCAGCCACTGGTAACAGGAT
TAGCAGAGCGAGGTATGTAGGCGGTGCTACAGAGTTCTTGAAGTGGTGGCCTAACTACGGCTACACTAGA
AGAACAGTATTTGGTATCTGCGCTCTGCTGAAGCCAGTTACCTTCGGAAAAAGAGTTGGTAGCTCTTGAT
CCGGCAAACAAACCACCGCTGGTAGCGGTGGTTTTTTTGTTTGCAAGCAGCAGATTACGCGCAGAAAAAA
AGGATCTCAAGAAGATCCTTTGATCTTTTCTACGGGGTCTGACGCTCAGTGGAACGAAAACTCACGTTAA
GGGATTTTGGTCATGAGATTATCAAAAAGGATCTTCACCTAGATCCTTTTAAATTAAAAATGAAGTTTTA
AATCAATCTAAAGTATATATGAGTAAACTTGGTCTGACAGTTACCAATGCTTAATCAGTGAGGCACCTAT
CTCAGCGATCTGTCTATTTCGTTCATCCATAGTTGCCTGACTCCCCGTCGTGTAGATAACTACGATACGG
GAGGGCTTACCATCTGGCCCCAGTGCTGCAATGATACCGCGAGACCCACGCTCACCGGCTCCAGATTTAT
CAGCAATAAACCAGCCAGCCGGAAGGGCCGAGCGCAGAAGTGGTCCTGCAACTTTATCCGCCTCCATCCA
GTCTATTAATTGTTGCCGGGAAGCTAGAGTAAGTAGTTCGCCAGTTAATAGTTTGCGCAACGTTGTTGCC
ATTGCTACAGGCATCGTGGTGTCACGCTCGTCGTTTGGTATGGCTTCATTCAGCTCCGGTTCCCAACGAT
CAAGGCGAGTTACATGATCCCCCATGTTGTGCAAAAAAGCGGTTAGCTCCTTCGGTCCTCCGATCGTTGT
CAGAAGTAAGTTGGCCGCAGTGTTATCACTCATGGTTATGGCAGCACTGCATAATTCTCTTACTGTCATG
CCATCCGTAAGATGCTTTTCTGTGACTGGTGAGTACTCAACCAAGTCATTCTGAGAATAGTGTATGCGGC
GACCGAGTTGCTCTTGCCCGGCGTCAATACGGGATAATACCGCGCCACATAGCAGAACTTTAAAAGTGCT
CATCATTGGAAAACGTTCTTCGGGGCGAAAACTCTCAAGGATCTTACCGCTGTTGAGATCCAGTTCGATG
TAACCCACTCGTGCACCCAACTGATCTTCAGCATCTTTTACTTTCACCAGCGTTTCTGGGTGAGCAAAAA
CAGGAAGGCAAAATGCCGCAAAAAAGGGAATAAGGGCGACACGGAAATGTTGAATACTCATACTCTTCCT
TTTTCAATATTATTGAAGCATTTATCAGGGTTATTGTCTCATGAGCGGATACATATTTGAATGTATTTAG
AAAAATAAACAAATAGGGGTTCCGCGCACATTTCCCCGAAAAGTGCCACCTGACGTC
Features (pLannotate 1.2.2; 26 found; start..end, strand, type, name):
     28..80      -  misc_feature   bom (fragment): basis of mobility region from pBR322
    235..614     +  enhancer       CMV enhancer: human cytomegalovirus immediate early enhancer
    615..818     +  promoter       CMV promoter: human cytomegalovirus (CMV) immediate early promoter
    820..839     +  promoter       PLtetO-1 promoter (fragment): modified phage lambda PL promoter with tet operator sites (Lutz and Bujard, 1997)
    841..860     +  promoter       PLtetO-1 promoter (fragment): modified phage lambda PL promoter with tet operator sites (Lutz and Bujard, 1997)
    868..901     +  promoter       TRE3GV promoter (fragment): 3rd-generation Tet-responsive promoter that can be activated by binding of Tet-On® 3G, optimized for retroviral and lentiviral vectors
    971..990     +  misc_feature   MCS (fragment): pBluescript multiple cloning site
    998..1017    +  CDS            3xFLAG (fragment): three tandem FLAG® epitope tags
   1025..1051    +  CDS            3xHA (fragment): three tandem HA epitope tags
   1058..2155    +  CDS            TARBP2: TRBP2_HUMAN - Also known as TRBP. Experimental evidence at protein level: Swiss-Prot protein existence level 1. (Microbial infection) Binds to the HIV-1 TAR RNA which is located in the long terminal repeat (LTR) of HIV-1, and stimulates translation of TAR-containing RNAs (PubMed:2011739, PubMed:11438532, PubMed:12475984). This is achieved in part at least by binding to and inhibiting EIF2AK2/PKR, thereby reducing phosphorylation and inhibition of EIF2S1/eIF-2-alpha (PubMed:11438532). May also promote translation of TAR-containing RNAs independently of EIF2AK2/PKR (PubMed:12475984). Mediates re
   2159..2200    +  misc_feature   MCS (fragment): pBluescript multiple cloning site
   2240..2258    -  promoter       T7 promoter: promoter for bacteriophage T7 RNA polymerase
   2291..2515    +  polyA_signal   bGH poly(A) signal: bovine growth hormone polyadenylation signal
   2519..2540    +  promoter       SV40 promoter (fragment): SV40 enhancer and early promoter
   2561..2794    +  rep_origin     f1 ori (fragment) (sequence partly withheld): f1 bacteriophage origin of replication; arrow indicates direction of (+) strand synthesis
   2799..2846    +  protein_bind   FRT: FLP-mediated recombination occurs in the 8-bp core sequence TCTAGAAA (Turan and Bode, 2011). FLP recombinase from the Saccharomyces cerevisiae 2μ plasmid
   2854..3876    +  CDS            HygR: aminoglycoside phosphotransferase from E. coli; aph(4)-Ia; confers resistance to hygromycin
   3886..4011    +  CDS            ble (fragment): BLE_KLEPN - Experimental evidence at protein level: Swiss-Prot protein existence level 1. Binding protein with a strong affinity to the bleomycin family of antibiotics. Binds to CL990; an antimitotic-antibiotic compound. From Klebsiella pneumoniae.
   4006..4127    +  polyA_signal   SV40 poly(A) signal: SV40 polyadenylation signal
   4200..4216    -  protein_bind   lac operator: The lac repressor binds to the lac operator to inhibit transcription in E. coli. This inhibition can be relieved by adding lactose or isopropyl-β-D-thiogalactopyranoside (IPTG). lac repressor encoded by lacI
   4224..4254    -  promoter       lac promoter: promoter for the E. coli lac operon
   4269..4290    -  protein_bind   CAP binding site: CAP binding activates transcription in the presence of cAMP. E. coli catabolite activator protein
   4303..4395    -  CDS            lacI (fragment): lac repressor; lacI; The lac repressor binds to the lac operator to inhibit transcription in E. coli. This inhibition can be relieved by adding lactose or isopropyl-β-D-thiogalactopyranoside (IPTG).
   4578..5166    -  rep_origin     ori: high-copy-number ColE1/pMB1/pBR322/pUC origin of replication
   5337..6197    -  CDS            AmpR: β-lactamase; bla; confers resistance to ampicillin, carbenicillin, and related antibiotics
   6198..6302    -  promoter       AmpR promoter: bla
