[The description below was written by a language model from this plasmid's Addgene catalogue record and pLannotate feature annotations shown in this document.]
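Description:
pcDNA5-TRBP-L326A/V336A/H338A is a mammalian expression plasmid of about 6.3 kb, built on a pcDNA5 backbone, that encodes a triple alanine-substitution mutant (L326A, V336A, H338A) of human TRBP, the product of the TARBP2 gene. It is propagated in E. coli through a high-copy ColE1/pUC-type origin and selected with ampicillin via the β-lactamase gene and its native promoter. A partial f1 origin and remnants of lac regulatory sequence are also annotated in the backbone.

The TARBP2 coding sequence sits downstream of the human CMV immediate-early enhancer and promoter and is terminated by the bovine growth hormone polyadenylation signal. Two short tet-operator-like matches lie immediately after the CMV promoter. This suggests a tetracycline-repressible CMV/TetO2 arrangement, as found in the FRT/TO versions of pcDNA5, although the catalogue entry does not state this. Just upstream of the open reading frame the annotation picks up short fragments matching FLAG and HA epitopes, consistent with single N-terminal FLAG and HA tags, which the record likewise does not confirm. An FRT site directly precedes a hygromycin resistance gene that has an SV40 polyadenylation signal but no annotated promoter of its own. This layout allows FLP-mediated integration into a host cell line carrying a matching FRT site, where recombination is needed for hygromycin resistance to be expressed.

The stated purpose is simply expression of the mutant protein. TRBP is a double-stranded RNA-binding protein that binds HIV-1 TAR RNA and partners with Dicer, and the associated publication examines the TRBP–Dicer interaction in TAR RNA processing and translation. The specific effect of the three substitutions is not given in the record.
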