Addgene plasmid #215894: pcDNA5-TRBP-L326A/V336A/H338A
Purpose: Expression of TRBP-L326A/V336A/H338A
Depositing lab: Kumiko Ui-Tei. Depositing organization: The University of Tokyo. Publication: TRBP-Dicer interaction may enhance HIV-1 TAR RNA translation via TAR RNA processing, repressing host-cell apoptosis. Komori C, Takahashi T, Nakano Y, Ui-Tei K. Biol Open. 2020 Feb 25;9(2):bio050435. doi: 10.1242/bio.050435. PubMed 32051109.
Backbone
  Vector backbone: pcDNA5
  Vector type: Mammalian Expression
Growth in bacteria
  Bacterial resistance: Ampicillin, 100 μg/mL
  Growth temperature: 37°C
  Growth strain: DH5alpha
  Copy number: High Copy
Gene/Insert
  Gene/Insert name: TRBP-L326A/V336A/H338A
  Species: H. sapiens (human)
  Entrez Gene: TARBP2 (a.k.a. LOQS, TRBP, TRBP1, TRBP2)
  Cloning method: Ligation Independent Cloning
Terms and licenses: Academic/Nonprofit Terms; Industry Terms: Not Available to Industry
How to cite: pcDNA5-TRBP-L326A/V336A/H338A was a gift from Kumiko Ui-Tei (Addgene plasmid # 215894 ; http://n2t.net/addgene:215894 ; RRID:Addgene_215894)
