>Addgene plasmid #215894 | pcDNA5-TRBP-L326A/V336A/H338A | depositor partial sequence | sequence record 440631 | pcDNA5-TRBP-L326A/V336A/H338A sequence 1101 bps
ATGAGTGAAGAGGAGCAAGGCTCCGGCACTACCACGGGCTGCGGGCTGCCTAGTATAGAGCAAATGCTGG
CCGCCAACCCAGGCAAGACCCCGATCAGCCTTCTGCAGGAGTATGGGACCAGAATAGGGAAGACGCCTGT
GTACGACCTTCTCAAAGCCGAGGGCCAAGCCCACCAGCCTAATTTCACCTTCCGGGTCACCGTTGGCGAC
ACCAGCTGCACTGGTCAGGGCCCCAGCAAGAAGGCAGCCAAGCACAAGGCAGCTGAGGTGGCCCTCAAAC
ACCTCAAAGGGGGGAGCATGCTGGAGCCGGCCCTGGAGGACAGCAGTTCTTTTTCTCCCCTAGACTCTTC
ACTGCCTGAGGACATTCCGGTTTTTACTGCTGCAGCAGCTGCTACCCCAGTTCCATCTGTAGTCCTAACC
AGGAGCCCCCCCATGGAACTGCAGCCCCCTGTCTCCCCTCAGCAGTCTGAGTGCAACCCCGTTGGTGCTC
TGCAGGAGCTGGTGGTGCAGAAAGGCTGGCGGTTGCCGGAGTACACAGTGACCCAGGAGTCTGGGCCAGC
CCACCGCAAAGAATTCACCATGACCTGTCGAGTGGAGCGTTTCATTGAGATTGGGAGTGGCACTTCCAAA
AAATTGGCAAAGCGGAATGCGGCGGCCAAAATGCTGCTTCGAGTGCACACGGTGCCTCTGGATGCCCGGG
ATGGCAATGAGGTGGAGCCTGATGATGACCACTTCTCCATTGGTGTGGGCTCCCGCCTGGATGGTCTTCG
AAACCGGGGCCCAGGTTGCACCTGGGATTCTCTACGAAATTCAGTAGGAGAGAAGATCCTGTCCCTCCGC
AGTTGCTCCCTGGGCTCCCTGGGTGCCCTGGGCCCTGCCTGCTGCCGTGTCCTCAGTGAGCTCTCTGAGG
AGCAGGCCTTTCACGTCAGCTACCTGGATATTGAGGAGCTGAGCCTGAGTGGACTCTGCCAGTGCGCAGT
GGAACTGTCCACCCAGCCGGCCACTGCATGTGCAGGCTCTGCAACCACCAGGGAGGCAGCCCGTGGTGAG
GCTGCCCGCCGTGCCCTGCAGTACCTCAAGATCATGGCAGGCAGCAAGTGA
